Addgene plasmid #220584: LT3GEPIR-Rb1shRNA1
Purpose: To inducibly knockdown Rb1 expression
Depositing lab: Sean Lee. Depositing organization: Tulane University. Publication: Comprehensive Transcriptomic Analysis of EWSR1::WT1 Targets Identifies CDK4/6 Inhibitors as an Effective Therapy for Desmoplastic Small Round Cell Tumors. Magrath JW, Sampath SS, Flinchum DA, Hartono AB, Goldberg IN, Boehling JR, Savkovic SD, Lee SB. Cancer Res. 2024 May 2;84(9):1426-1442. doi: 10.1158/0008-5472.CAN-23-3334. PubMed 38588409.
Backbone
  Vector backbone: LT3GEPIR
  Backbone manufacturer: Dr. Johannes Zuber
  Vector type: Lentiviral
  Selectable markers: Puromycin
Growth in bacteria
  Bacterial resistance: Ampicillin, 100 μg/mL
  Growth temperature: 37°C
  Growth strain: NEB Stable
  Copy number: High Copy
Gene/Insert
  Gene/Insert name: Rb1 shRNA1
  gRNA/shRNA sequence: CCTCCCATGTTGCTCAAAGAA
  Species: H. sapiens (human)
  Insert size (bp): 125
  Entrez Gene: RB1 (a.k.a. OSRC, PPP1R130, RB, p105-Rb, p110-RB1, pRb, pp110)
  Promoter: TRE3G (TetOP) promoter
  Cloning method: Restriction Enzyme; 5′ cloning site XhoI (not destroyed); 3′ cloning site EcoRI (not destroyed)
  Sequencing primers: 5′ TGTTTGAATGAGGCTTCAGTAC; 3′ CAGCGGGGCTGCTAAAGCGCATGC
Terms and licenses: Academic/Nonprofit Terms; Industry Terms: Not Available to Industry
How to cite: LT3GEPIR-Rb1shRNA1 was a gift from Sean Lee (Addgene plasmid # 220584 ; http://n2t.net/addgene:220584 ; RRID:Addgene_220584)
