[The description below was written by a language model from this plasmid's Addgene catalogue record and pLannotate feature annotations shown in this document.]
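Description:
LT3GEPIR-Rb1shRNA1 is a self-inactivating HIV-1-based lentiviral vector built on the LT3GEPIR backbone and designed for doxycycline-inducible knockdown of human RB1. It is maintained in E. coli as a high-copy plasmid through a ColE1/pUC-type origin with ampicillin resistance, and it also carries f1 and SV40 origins. The viral portion has an RSV promoter driving a truncated 5' LTR, the Ψ packaging signal with a short gag fragment, the RRE for Rev-dependent export, the cPPT/CTS, a WPRE, and a ΔU3 3' LTR followed by an SV40 polyadenylation signal. This layout is consistent with production using separately supplied packaging functions.

The payload is an all-in-one Tet-On system arranged as two units. The TRE3G promoter drives EGFP, and downstream of the EGFP coding sequence lies a microRNA-embedded shRNA. The feature table annotates only the 3' miR-30a flanking sequence, while the record describes a 125 bp Rb1 shRNA insert cloned between XhoI and EcoRI sites, which fits the unannotated gap just upstream. Because the reporter and hairpin share one transcript, green fluorescence marks cells in which the shRNA is being expressed. A constitutive mouse PGK promoter then drives puromycin N-acetyltransferase, followed by an EMCV IRES and the reverse tetracycline transactivator rtTA3. Puromycin-selected cells therefore also express the activator, which switches on TRE3G when doxycycline is present. The construct was deposited alongside a study of EWSR1::WT1 targets and CDK4/6 inhibitors in desmoplastic small round cell tumors. Its stated purpose is inducible RB1 depletion in transduced mammalian cells.
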