Features (pLannotate 1.2.2; 32 found; start..end, strand, type, name):
      1..41      +  rep_origin     RSF ori (fragment): Plasmids containing the RSF 1030 origin of replication can be propagated in E. coli cells that contain additional plasmids with compatible origins.
     43..135     +  CDS            lacI (fragment): lac repressor; lacI; The lac repressor binds to the lac operator to inhibit transcription in E. coli. This inhibition can be relieved by adding lactose or isopropyl-β-D-thiogalactopyranoside (IPTG).
    148..169     +  protein_bind   CAP binding site: CAP binding activates transcription in the presence of cAMP. E. coli catabolite activator protein
    184..214     +  promoter       lac promoter: promoter for the E. coli lac operon
    222..238     +  protein_bind   lac operator: The lac repressor binds to the lac operator to inhibit transcription in E. coli. This inhibition can be relieved by adding lactose or isopropyl-β-D-thiogalactopyranoside (IPTG). lac repressor encoded by lacI
    283..301     +  promoter       T3 promoter: promoter for bacteriophage T3 RNA polymerase
    329..555     +  promoter       RSV promoter: Rous sarcoma virus enhancer/promoter
    556..736     +  LTR            5' LTR (truncated): truncated 5' long terminal repeat (LTR) from HIV-1
    783..908     +  misc_feature   HIV-1 Ψ: packaging signal of human immunodeficiency virus type 1
    892..1255    +  CDS            HIV-1 gag (fragment): gag protein from human immunodeficiency virus 1; gag
   1401..1634    +  misc_feature   RRE: The Rev response element (RRE) of HIV-1 allows for Rev-dependent mRNA export from the nucleus to the cytoplasm.
   2011..2111    +  CDS            Rev (fragment): human immunodeficiency virus 1 (HIV-1) Rev protein; rev; enhances nuclear export of unspliced and incompletely spliced viral mRNAs
   2130..2247    +  misc_feature   cPPT/CTS: central polypurine tract and central termination sequence of HIV-1
   2263..2641    +  promoter       TRE3G promoter: 3rd-generation Tet-responsive promoter that can be activated by binding of Tet-On® 3G
   2665..3384    +  CDS            EGFP: the original enhanced GFP (Yang et al., 1996) mammalian codon-optimized
   3620..3747    +  ncRNA          3' miR-30a: sequence downstream of the 71-nt precursor of the human miR-30a microRNA (Zeng et al., 2002) miRNA
   3772..4271    +  promoter       PGK promoter: mouse phosphoglycerate kinase 1 promoter
   4292..4891    +  CDS            PuroR: puromycin N-acetyltransferase; pac from Streptomyces alboniger; confers resistance to puromycin
   5057..5519    +  misc_feature   IRES: internal ribosome entry site (IRES) of the encephalomyocarditis virus (EMCV)
   5542..6230    +  CDS            rtTA3 (fragment): reverse tetracycline transactivator 3 activates expression from Tet-responsive promoters in the presence of doxycycline
   6160..6270    +  CDS            VP48: 3 tandem repeats of the minimal activation domain of herpes simplex virus VP16 (Cheng et al., 2013)
   6325..6913    +  misc_feature   WPRE: woodchuck hepatitis virus posttranscriptional regulatory element
   6930..7118    +  CDS            nef (fragment): NEF_HV1Z2 - Experimental evidence at protein level: Swiss-Prot protein existence level 1. Extracellular Nef protein targets CD4(+) T-lymphocytes for apoptosis by interacting with CXCR4 surface receptors. From Human immunodeficiency virus type 1 group M subtype D (isolate Z2/CDC-Z34) (HIV-1).
   7120..7353    +  LTR            3' LTR (ΔU3): self-inactivating 3' long terminal repeat (LTR) from HIV-1
   7425..7546    +  polyA_signal   SV40 poly(A) signal: SV40 polyadenylation signal
   7586..7721    +  rep_origin     SV40 ori: SV40 origin of replication
   7742..7760    -  promoter       T7 promoter: promoter for bacteriophage T7 RNA polymerase
   7768..7923    +  CDS            lacZα (fragment): LacZα fragment of β-galactosidase; lacZ fragment
   7928..8356    +  rep_origin     f1 ori (sequence partly withheld): f1 bacteriophage origin of replication; arrow indicates direction of (+) strand synthesis
   8409..8513    +  promoter       AmpR promoter: bla
   8514..9374    +  CDS            AmpR: β-lactamase; bla; confers resistance to ampicillin, carbenicillin, and related antibiotics
   9545..10133   +  rep_origin     ori: high-copy-number ColE1/pMB1/pBR322/pUC origin of replication
>Addgene plasmid #220584 | LT3GEPIR-Rb1shRNA1 | addgene full sequence | sequence record 437717 | Addgene NGS Result
AACGACCGAGCGCAGCGAGTCAGTGAGCGAGGAAGCGGAAGAGCGCCCAATACGCAAACCGCCTCTCCCC
GCGCGTTGGCCGATTCATTAATGCAGCTGGCACGACAGGTTTCCCGACTGGAAAGCGGGCAGTGAGCGCA
ACGCAATTAATGTGAGTTAGCTCACTCATTAGGCACCCCAGGCTTTACACTTTATGCTTCCGGCTCGTAT
GTTGTGTGGAATTGTGAGCGGATAACAATTTCACACAGGAAACAGCTATGACCATGATTACGCCAAGCGC
GCAATTAACCCTCACTAAAGGGAACAAAAGCTGGAGCTGCAAGCTTAATGTAGTCTTATGCAATACTCTT
GTAGTCTTGCAACATGGTAACGATGAGTTAGCAACATGCCTTACAAGGAGAGAAAAAGCACCGTGCATGC
CGATTGGTGGAAGTAAGGTGGTACGATCGTGCCTTATTAGGAAGGCAACAGACGGGTCTGACATGGATTG
GACGAACCACTGAATTGCCGCATTGCAGAGATATTGTATTTAAGTGCCTAGCTCGATACATAAACGGGTC
TCTCTGGTTAGACCAGATCTGAGCCTGGGAGCTCTCTGGCTAACTAGGGAACCCACTGCTTAAGCCTCAA
TAAAGCTTGCCTTGAGTGCTTCAAGTAGTGTGTGCCCGTCTGTTGTGTGACTCTGGTAACTAGAGATCCC
TCAGACCCTTTTAGTCAGTGTGGAAAATCTCTAGCAGTGGCGCCCGAACAGGGACTTGAAAGCGAAAGGG
AAACCAGAGGAGCTCTCTCGACGCAGGACTCGGCTTGCTGAAGCGCGCACGGCAAGAGGCGAGGGGCGGC
GACTGGTGAGTACGCCAAAAATTTTGACTAGCGGAGGCTAGAAGGAGAGAGATGGGTGCGAGAGCGTCAG
TATTAAGCGGGGGAGAATTAGATCGCGATGGGAAAAAATTCGGTTAAGGCCAGGGGGAAAGAAAAAATAT
AAATTAAAACATATAGTATGGGCAAGCAGGGAGCTAGAACGATTCGCAGTTAATCCTGGCCTGTTAGAAA
CATCAGAAGGCTGTAGACAAATACTGGGACAGCTACAACCATCCCTTCAGACAGGATCAGAAGAACTTAG
ATCATTATATAATACAGTAGCAACCCTCTATTGTGTGCATCAAAGGATAGAGATAAAAGACACCAAGGAA
GCTTTAGACAAGATAGAGGAAGAGCAAAACAAAAGTAAGACCACCGCACAGCAAGCGGCCGCTGATCTTC
AGACCTGGAGGAGGAGATATGAGGGACAATTGGAGAAGTGAATTATATAAATATAAAGTAGTAAAAATTG
AACCATTAGGAGTAGCACCCACCAAGGCAAAGAGAAGAGTGGTGCAGAGAGAAAAAAGAGCAGTGGGAAT
AGGAGCTTTGTTCCTTGGGTTCTTGGGAGCAGCAGGAAGCACTATGGGCGCAGCGTCAATGACGCTGACG
GTACAGGCCAGACAATTATTGTCTGGTATAGTGCAGCAGCAGAACAATTTGCTGAGGGCTATTGAGGCGC
AACAGCATCTGTTGCAACTCACAGTCTGGGGCATCAAGCAGCTCCAGGCAAGAATCCTGGCTGTGGAAAG
ATACCTAAAGGATCAACAGCTCCTGGGGATTTGGGGTTGCTCTGGAAAACTCATTTGCACCACTGCTGTG
CCTTGGAATGCTAGTTGGAGTAATAAATCTCTGGAACAGATTTGGAATCACACGACCTGGATGGAGTGGG
ACAGAGAAATTAACAATTACACAAGCTTAATACACTCCTTAATTGAAGAATCGCAAAACCAGCAAGAAAA
GAATGAACAAGAATTATTGGAATTAGATAAATGGGCAAGTTTGTGGAATTGGTTTAACATAACAAATTGG
CTGTGGTATATAAAATTATTCATAATGATAGTAGGAGGCTTGGTAGGTTTAAGAATAGTTTTTGCTGTAC
TTTCTATAGTGAATAGAGTTAGGCAGGGATATTCACCATTATCGTTTCAGACCCACCTCCCAACCCCGAG
GGGACCCGACAGGCCCGAAGGAATAGAAGAAGAAGGTGGAGAGAGAGACAGAGACAGATCCATTCGATTA
GTGAACGGATCTCGACGGTATCGGTTAACTTTTAAAAGAAAAGGGGGGATTGGGGGGTACAGTGCAGGGG
AAAGAATAGTAGACATAATAGCAACAGACATACAAACTAAAGAATTACAAAAACAAATTACAAAAATTCA
AAATTTTATCGATTCTAGATTCGAGTTTACTCCCTATCAGTGATAGAGAACGTATGAAGAGTTTACTCCC
TATCAGTGATAGAGAACGTATGCAGACTTTACTCCCTATCAGTGATAGAGAACGTATAAGGAGTTTACTC
CCTATCAGTGATAGAGAACGTATGACCAGTTTACTCCCTATCAGTGATAGAGAACGTATCTACAGTTTAC
TCCCTATCAGTGATAGAGAACGTATATCCAGTTTACTCCCTATCAGTGATAGAGAACGTATAAGCTTTAG
GCGTGTACGGTGGGCGCCTATAAAAGCAGAGCTCGTTTAGTGAACCGTCAGATCGCCTGGAGCAATTCCA
CAACACTTTTGTCTTATACCAACTTTCCGTACCACTTCCTACCCTCGTAAAGTCGAGCTTGCGTTGGATC
CACCATGGTGAGCAAGGGCGAGGAGCTGTTCACCGGGGTGGTGCCCATCCTGGTCGAGCTGGACGGCGAC
GTAAACGGCCACAAGTTCAGCGTGTCTGGCGAGGGCGAGGGCGATGCCACCTACGGCAAGCTGACCCTGA
AGTTCATCTGCACCACCGGCAAGCTGCCCGTGCCCTGGCCCACCCTCGTGACCACCCTGACCTACGGCGT
GCAGTGCTTCAGCCGCTACCCCGACCACATGAAGCAGCACGACTTCTTCAAGTCCGCCATGCCCGAAGGC
TACGTCCAGGAGCGCACCATCTTCTTCAAGGACGACGGCAACTACAAGACCCGCGCCGAGGTGAAGTTCG
AGGGCGACACCCTGGTGAACCGCATCGAGCTGAAGGGCATCGACTTCAAGGAGGACGGCAACATCCTGGG
GCACAAGCTGGAGTACAACTACAACAGCCACAACGTCTATATCATGGCCGACAAGCAGAAGAACGGCATC
AAGGCGAACTTCAAGATCCGCCACAACATCGAGGACGGCAGCGTGCAGCTCGCCGACCACTACCAGCAGA
ACACCCCCATCGGCGACGGCCCCGTGCTGCTGCCCGACAACCACTACCTGAGCACCCAGTCCGCCCTGAG
CAAAGACCCCAACGAGAAGCGCGATCACATGGTCCTGCTGGAGTTCGTGACCGCCGCCGGGATCACTCTC
GGCATGGACGAGCTGTACAAGTAATGACGTACGGCGGCCGCCTCGACTAGGGATAACAGGGTAATTGTTT
GAATGAGGCTTCAGTACTTTACAGAATCGTTGCCTGCACATCTTGGAAACACTTGCTGGGATTACTTCGA
CTTCTTAACCCAACAGAAGGCTCGAGAAGGTATATTGCTGTTGACAGTGAGCGACCTCCCATGTTGCTCA
AAGAATAGTGAAGCCACAGATGTATTCTTTGAGCAACATGGGAGGGTGCCTACTGCCTCGGACTTCAAGG
GGTCTAGAATTCGAGCAATTATCTTGTTTACTAAAACTGAATACCTTGCTATCTCTTTGATACATTTTTA
CAAAGCTGAATTAAAATGGTATAAATTAAATCACTTTTTTCAATTGACGCGTAATTCTACCGGGTAGGGG
AGGCGCTTTTCCCAAGGCAGTCTGGAGCATGCGCTTTAGCAGCCCCGCTGGGCACTTGGCGCTACACAAG
TGGCCTCTGGCCTCGCACACATTCCACATCCACCGGTAGGCGCCAACCGGCTCCGTTCTTTGGTGGCCCC
TTCGCGCCACCTTCTACTCCTCCCCTAGTCAGGAAGTTCCCCCCCGCCCCGCAGCTCGCGTCGTGCAGGA
CGTGACAAATGGAAGTAGCACGTCTCACTAGTCTCGTGCAGATGGACAGCACCGCTGAGCAATGGAAGCG
GGTAGGCCTTTGGGGCAGCGGCCAATAGCAGCTTTGCTCCTTCGCTTTCTGGGCTCAGAGGCTGGGAAGG
GGTGGGTCCGGGGGCGGGCTCAGGGGCGGGCTCAGGGGCGGGGCGGGCGCCCGAAGGTCCTCCGGAGGCC
CGGCATTCTGCACGCTTCAAAAGCGCACGTCTGCCGCGCTGTTCTCCTCTTCCTCATCTCCGGGCCTTTC
GACCTGCAGCCCAAGCTTACCATGACCGAGTACAAGCCCACGGTGCGCCTCGCCACCCGCGACGACGTCC
CCAGGGCCGTACGCACCCTCGCCGCCGCGTTCGCCGACTACCCCGCCACGCGCCACACCGTCGATCCGGA
CCGCCACATCGAGCGGGTCACCGAGCTGCAAGAACTCTTCCTCACGCGCGTCGGGCTCGACATCGGCAAG
GTGTGGGTCGCGGACGACGGCGCCGCGGTGGCGGTCTGGACCACGCCGGAGAGCGTCGAAGCGGGGGCGG
TGTTCGCCGAGATCGGCCCGCGCATGGCCGAGTTGAGCGGTTCCCGGCTGGCCGCGCAGCAACAGATGGA
AGGCCTCCTGGCGCCGCACCGGCCCAAGGAGCCCGCGTGGTTCCTGGCCACCGTCGGCGTCTCGCCCGAC
CACCAGGGCAAGGGTCTGGGCAGCGCCGTCGTGCTCCCCGGAGTGGAGGCGGCCGAGCGCGCCGGGGTGC
CCGCCTTCCTGGAGACCTCCGCGCCCCGCAACCTCCCCTTCTACGAGCGGCTCGGCTTCACCGTCACCGC
CGACGTCGAGGTGCCCGAAGGACCGCGCACCTGGTGCATGACCCGCAAGCCCGGTGCCTGACGCCCGCCC
CACGACCCGCAGCGCCCGACCGAAAGGAGCGCACGACCCCATGCATCCAATTCCGCCCCCCCCCCCTAAC
GTTACTGGCCGAAGCCGCTTGGAATAAGGCCGGTGTGCGTTTGTCTATATGTTATTTTCCACCATATTGC
CGTCTTTTGGCAATGTGAGGGCCCGGAAACCTGGCCCTGTCTTCTTGACGAGCATTCCTAGGGGTCTTTC
CCCTCTCGCCAAAGGAATGCAAGGTCTGTTGAATGTCGTGAAGGAAGCAGTTCCTCTGGAAGCTTCTTGA
AGACAAACAACGTCTGTAGCGACCCTTTGCAGGCAGCGGAACCCCCCACCTGGCGACAGGTGCCTCTGCG
GCCAAAAGCCACGTGTATAAGATACACCTGCAAAGGCGGCACAACCCCAGTGCCACGTTGTGAGTTGGAT
AGTTGTGGAAAGAGTCAAATGGCTCTCCTCAAGCGTATTCAACAAGGGGCTGAAGGATGCCCAGAAGGTA
CCCCATTGTATGGGATCTGATCTGGGGCCTCGGTGCACATGCTTTACATGTGTTTAGTCGAGGTTAAAAA
AACGTCTAGGCCCCCCGAACCACGGGGACGTGGTTTTCCTTTGAAAAACACGATGATAATATGGCCACAA
CCATGAGTAGACTGGACAAGAGCAAAGTCATAAACGGAGCTCTGGAATTACTCAATGGTGTCGGTATCGA
AGGCCTGACGACAAGGAAACTCGCTCAAAAGCTGGGAGTTGAGCAGCCTACCCTGTACTGGCACGTGAAG
AACAAGCGGGCCCTGCTCGATGCCCTGCCAATCGAGATGCTGGACAGGCATCATACCCACTTCTGCCCCC
TGGAAGGCGAGTCATGGCAAGACTTTCTGCGGAACAACGCCAAGTCATACCGCTGTGCTCTCCTCTCACA
TCGCGACGGGGCTAAAGTGCATCTCGGCACCCGCCCAACAGAGAAACAGTACGAAACCCTGGAAAATCAG
CTCGCGTTCCTGTGTCAGCAAGGCTTCTCCCTGGAGAACGCACTGTACGCTCTGTCCGCCGTGGGCCACT
TTACACTGGGCTGCGTATTGGAGGAACAGGAGCATCAAGTAGCAAAAGAGGAAAGAGAGACACCTACCAC
CGATTCTATGCCCCCACTTCTGAGACAAGCAATTGAGCTGTTCGACCGGCAGGGAGCCGAACCTGCCTTC
CTTTTCGGCCTGGAACTAATCATATGTGGCCTGGAGAAACAGCTAAAGTGCGAAAGCGGCGGGCCGACCG
ACGCCCTTGACGATTTTGACTTAGACATGCTCCCAGCCGATGCCCTTGACGACTTTGACCTTGATATGCT
GCCTGCTGACGCTCTTGACGATTTTGACCTTGACATGCTCCCCGGGTAATCCGGACTCGACCTGCAGCCA
AGCTTATCGAAACGCGTCTGGAACAATCAACCTCTGGATTACAAAATTTGTGAAAGATTGACTGGTATTC
TTAACTATGTTGCTCCTTTTACGCTATGTGGATACGCTGCTTTAATGCCTTTGTATCATGCTATTGCTTC
CCGTATGGCTTTCATTTTCTCCTCCTTGTATAAATCCTGGTTGCTGTCTCTTTATGAGGAGTTGTGGCCC
GTTGTCAGGCAACGTGGCGTGGTGTGCACTGTGTTTGCTGACGCAACCCCCACTGGTTGGGGCATTGCCA
CCACCTGTCAGCTCCTTTCCGGGACTTTCGCTTTCCCCCTCCCTATTGCCACGGCGGAACTCATCGCCGC
CTGCCTTGCCCGCTGCTGGACAGGGGCTCGGCTGTTGGGCACTGACAATTCCGTGGTGTTGTCGGGGAAG
CTGACGTCCTTTCCATGGCTGCTCGCCTGTGTTGCCACCTGGATTCTGCGCGGGACGTCCTTCTGCTACG
TCCCTTCGGCCCTCAATCCAGCGGACCTTCCTTCCCGCGGCCTGCTGCCGGCTCTGCGGCCTCTTCCGCG
TCTTCGCCTTCGCCCTCAGACGAGTCGGATCTCCCTTTGGGCCGCCTCCCCGCCTGGAATTAATTCTGCA
GTCGAGACCTAGAAAAACATGGAGCAATCACAAGTAGCAATACAGCAGCTACCAATGCTGATTGTGCCTG
GCTAGAAGCACAAGAGGAGGAGGAGGTGGGTTTTCCAGTCACACCTCAGGTACCTTTAAGACCAATGACT
TACAAGGCAGCTGTAGATCTTAGCCACTTTTTAAAAGAAAAGGGGGGACTGGAAGGGCTAATTCACTCCC
AACGAAGACAAGATCTGCTTTTTGCTTGTACTGGGTCTCTCTGGTTAGACCAGATCTGAGCCTGGGAGCT
CTCTGGCTAACTAGGGAACCCACTGCTTAAGCCTCAATAAAGCTTGCCTTGAGTGCTTCAAGTAGTGTGT
GCCCGTCTGTTGTGTGACTCTGGTAACTAGAGATCCCTCAGACCCTTTTAGTCAGTGTGGAAAATCTCTA
GCAGTAGTAGTTCATGTCATCTTATTATTCAGTATTTATAACTTGCAAAGAAATGAATATCAGAGAGTGA
GAGGAACTTGTTTATTGCAGCTTATAATGGTTACAAATAAAGCAATAGCATCACAAATTTCACAAATAAA
GCATTTTTTTCACTGCATTCTAGTTGTGGTTTGTCCAAACTCATCAATGTATCTTATCATGTCTGGCTCT
AGCTATCCCGCCCCTAACTCCGCCCATCCCGCCCCTAACTCCGCCCAGTTCCGCCCATTCTCCGCCCCAT
GGCTGACTAATTTTTTTTATTTATGCAGAGGCCGAGGCCGCCTCGGCCTCTGAGCTATTCCAGAAGTAGT
GAGGAGGCTTTTTTGGAGGCCTAGGGACGTACCCAATTCGCCCTATAGTGAGTCGTATTACGCGCGCTCA
CTGGCCGTCGTTTTACAACGTCGTGACTGGGAAAACCCTGGCGTTACCCAACTTAATCGCCTTGCAGCAC
ATCCCCCTTTCGCCAGCTGGCGTAATAGCGAAGAGGCCCGCACCGATCGCCCTTCCCAACAGTTGCGCAG
CCTGAATGGCGAATGGG
[124 nt withheld, positions 7928-8051]
C
[91 nt withheld, positions 8053-8143]
A
[49 nt withheld, positions 8145-8193]
CCTTTGACGTTGGAGTCCACGTTCTTT
[37 nt withheld, positions 8221-8257]
ACCCTATCTCGGTCTATTCTTTTGATTTATAAGGGATTTTGCCGATTTCGGCCTATTGGTTAAAAAATGA
GCTGATTTAACAAAAATTTAACGCGAATTTTAACAAAATATTAACGCTTACAATTTAGGTGGCACTTTTC
GGGGAAATGTGCGCGGAACCCCTATTTGTTTATTTTTCTAAATACATTCAAATATGTATCCGCTCATGAG
ACAATAACCCTGATAAATGCTTCAATAATATTGAAAAAGGAAGAGTATGAGTATTCAACATTTCCGTGTC
GCCCTTATTCCCTTTTTTGCGGCATTTTGCCTTCCTGTTTTTGCTCACCCAGAAACGCTGGTGAAAGTAA
AAGATGCTGAAGATCAGTTGGGTGCACGAGTGGGTTACATCGAACTGGATCTCAACAGCGGTAAGATCCT
TGAGAGTTTTCGCCCCGAAGAACGTTTTCCAATGATGAGCACTTTTAAAGTTCTGCTATGTGGCGCGGTA
TTATCCCGTATTGACGCCGGGCAAGAGCAACTCGGTCGCCGCATACACTATTCTCAGAATGACTTGGTTG
AGTACTCACCAGTCACAGAAAAGCATCTTACGGATGGCATGACAGTAAGAGAATTATGCAGTGCTGCCAT
AACCATGAGTGATAACACTGCGGCCAACTTACTTCTGACAACGATCGGAGGACCGAAGGAGCTAACCGCT
TTTTTGCACAACATGGGGGATCATGTAACTCGCCTTGATCGTTGGGAACCGGAGCTGAATGAAGCCATAC
CAAACGACGAGCGTGACACCACGATGCCTGTAGCAATGGCAACAACGTTGCGCAAACTATTAACTGGCGA
ACTACTTACTCTAGCTTCCCGGCAACAATTAATAGACTGGATGGAGGCGGATAAAGTTGCAGGACCACTT
CTGCGCTCGGCCCTTCCGGCTGGCTGGTTTATTGCTGATAAATCTGGAGCCGGTGAGCGTGGGTCTCGCG
GTATCATTGCAGCACTGGGGCCAGATGGTAAGCCCTCCCGTATCGTAGTTATCTACACGACGGGGAGTCA
GGCAACTATGGATGAACGAAATAGACAGATCGCTGAGATAGGTGCCTCACTGATTAAGCATTGGTAACTG
TCAGACCAAGTTTACTCATATATACTTTAGATTGATTTAAAACTTCATTTTTAATTTAAAAGGATCTAGG
TGAAGATCCTTTTTGATAATCTCATGACCAAAATCCCTTAACGTGAGTTTTCGTTCCACTGAGCGTCAGA
CCCCGTAGAAAAGATCAAAGGATCTTCTTGAGATCCTTTTTTTCTGCGCGTAATCTGCTGCTTGCAAACA
AAAAAACCACCGCTACCAGCGGTGGTTTGTTTGCCGGATCAAGAGCTACCAACTCTTTTTCCGAAGGTAA
CTGGCTTCAGCAGAGCGCAGATACCAAATACTGTTCTTCTAGTGTAGCCGTAGTTAGGCCACCACTTCAA
GAACTCTGTAGCACCGCCTACATACCTCGCTCTGCTAATCCTGTTACCAGTGGCTGCTGCCAGTGGCGAT
AAGTCGTGTCTTACCGGGTTGGACTCAAGACGATAGTTACCGGATAAGGCGCAGCGGTCGGGCTGAACGG
GGGGTTCGTGCACACAGCCCAGCTTGGAGCGAACGACCTACACCGAACTGAGATACCTACAGCGTGAGCT
ATGAGAAAGCGCCACGCTTCCCGAAGGGAGAAAGGCGGACAGGTATCCGGTAAGCGGCAGGGTCGGAACA
GGAGAGCGCACGAGGGAGCTTCCAGGGGGAAACGCCTGGTATCTTTATAGTCCTGTCGGGTTTCGCCACC
TCTGACTTGAGCGTCGATTTTTGTGATGCTCGTCAGGGGGGCGGAGCCTATGGAAAAACGCCAGCAACGC
GGCCTTTTTACGGTTCCTGGCCTTTTGCTGGCCTTTTGCTCACATGTTCTTTCCTGCGTTATCCCCTGAT
TCTGTGGATAACCGTATTACCGCCTTTGAGTGAGCTGATACCGCTCGCCGCAGCCG
